>Addgene plasmid #39251 | pRAJ22 | depositor full sequence | sequence record 49425 | pRAJ22 sequence 4444 bps
GAATTCGCGGCCGCTTCTAGAGCTAGCTATAAACGCAGAAAGGCCCACCCGAAGGTGAGCCAGTGTGACT
CTAGTAGAGAGCGTTCACCGACAAACAACAGATAAAACGAAAGGCCCAGTCTTTCGACTGAGCCTTTCGT
TTTATTTGATGCCTGGCCTAGGCTTAGTACACCTGAGTATAAACTACTATCATACTCAAGCATCAGCCGT
CAACTAGCAATCTTTGGCCCGCTAACACGTCGTGCTCAGTATCTCTATCACTGATAGGGATGTCAATCTC
TATCACTGATAGGGAATGCATGCTAGCATAAATGTGAGCGGATAACATTGACATTGTGAGCGGATAACAA
GATACTGAGCACGCCGTCAACTTGTTTCTTCTTTGGCCCACACGTTAAAGAGGAGATAAGTTTAATGACT
AGCCGTAAAGGAGAAGAACTTTTCACTGGAGTTGTCCCAATTCTTGTTGAATTAGATGGTGATGTTAATG
GGCACAAATTTTCTGTCAGTGGAGAGGGTGAAGGTGATGCAACATACGGAAAACTTACCCTTAAATTTAT
TTGCACTACTGGAAAACTACCTGTTCCATGGCCAACACTTGTCACTACTTTCGGTTATGGTGTTCAATGC
TTTGCGAGATACCCAGATCATATGAAACAGCATGACTTTTTCAAGAGTGCCATGCCCGAAGGTTATGTAC
AGGAAAGAACTATATTTTTCAAAGATGACGGGAACTACAAGACACGTGCTGAAGTCAAGTTTGAAGGTGA
TACCCTTGTTAATAGAATCGAGTTAAAAGGTATTGATTTTAAAGAAGATGGAAACATTCTTGGACACAAA
TTGGAATACAACTATAACTCACACAATGTATACATCATGGCAGACAAACAAAAGAATGGAATCAAAGTTA
ACTTCAAAATTAGACACAACATTGAAGATGGAAGCGTTCAACTAGCAGACCATTATCAACAAAATACTCC
AATTGGCGATGGCCCTGTCCTTTTACCAGACAACCATTACCTGTCCACACAATCTGCCCTTTCGAAAGAT
CCCAACGAAAAGAGAGACCACATGGTCCTTCTTGAGTTTGTAACAGCTGCTGGGATTACACATGGCATGG
ATGAACTATACAAATAATAATACTAGAGCCAGGCATCAAATAAAACGAAAGGCTCAGTCGAAAGACTGGG
CCTTTCGTTTTATCTGTTGTTTGTCGGTGAACGCTCTCTACTAGAGTCACACTGGCTCACCTTCGGGTGG
GCCTTTCTGCGTTTATATACTAGTAGCGGCCGCTGCAGTCCGGCAAAAAAACGGGCAAGGTGTCACCACC
CTGCCCTTTTTCTTTAAAACCGAAAAGATTACTTCGCGTTATGCAGGCTTCCTCGCTCACTGACTCGCTG
CGCTCGGTCGTTCGGCTGCGGCGAGCGGTATCAGCTCACTCAAAGGCGGTAATACGGTTATCCACAGAAT
CAGGGGATAACGCAGGAAAGAACATGTGAGCAAAAGGCCAGCAAAAGGCCAGGAACCGTAAAAAGGCCGC
GTTGCTGGCGTTTTTCCATAGGCTCCGCCCCCCTGACGAGCATCACAAAAATCGACGCTCAAGTCAGAGG
TGGCGAAACCCGACAGGACTATAAAGATACCAGGCGTTTCCCCCTGGAAGCTCCCTCGTGCGCTCTCCTG
TTCCGACCCTGCCGCTTACCGGATACCTGTCCGCCTTTCTCCCTTCGGGAAGCGTGGCGCTTTCTCATAG
CTCACGCTGTAGGTATCTCAGTTCGGTGTAGGTCGTTCGCTCCAAGCTGGGCTGTGTGCACGAACCCCCC
GTTCAGCCCGACCGCTGCGCCTTATCCGGTAACTATCGTCTTGAGTCCAACCCGGTAAGACACGACTTAT
CGCCACTGGCAGCAGCCACTGGTAACAGGATTAGCAGAGCGAGGTATGTAGGCGGTGCTACAGAGTTCTT
GAAGTGGTGGCCTAACTACGGCTACACTAGAAGGACAGTATTTGGTATCTGCGCTCTGCTGAAGCCAGTT
ACCTTCGGAAAAAGAGTTGGTAGCTCTTGATCCGGCAAACAAACCACCGCTGGTAGCGGTGGTTTTTTTG
TTTGCAAGCAGCAGATTACGCGCAGAAAAAAAGGATCTCAAGAAGATCCTTTGATCTTTTCTACGGGGTC
TGACGCTCAGTGGAACGAAAACTCACGTTAAGGGATTTTGGTCATGAGATTATCAAAAAGGATCTTCACC
TAGATCCTTTTAAATTAAAAATGAAGTTTTAAATCAATCTAAAGTATATATGAGTAAACTTGGTCTGACA
GCTCGAGTCCCGTCAAGTCAGCGTAATGCTCTGCCAGTGTTACAACCAATTAACCAATTCTGATTAGAAA
AACTCATCGAGCATCAAATGAAACTGCAATTTATTCATATCAGGATTATCAATACCATATTTTTGAAAAA
GCCGTTTCTGTAATGAAGGAGAAAACTCACCGAGGCAGTTCCATAGGATGGCAAGATCCTGGTATCGGTC
TGCGATTCCGACTCGTCCAACATCAATACAACCTATTAATTTCCCCTCGTCAAAAATAAGGTTATCAAGT
GAGAAATCACCATGAGTGACGACTGAATCCGGTGAGAATGGCAAAAGCTTATGCATTTCTTTCCAGACTT
GTTCAACAGGCCAGCCATTACGCTCGTCATCAAAATCACTCGCATCAACCAAACCGTTATTCATTCGTGA
TTGCGCCTGAGCGAGACGAAATACGCGATCGCTGTTAAAAGGACAATTACAAACAGGAATCGAATGCAAC
CGGCGCAGGAACACTGCCAGCGCATCAACAATATTTTCACCTGAATCAGGATATTCTTCTAATACCTGGA
ATGCTGTTTTCCCGGGGATCGCAGTGGTGAGTAACCATGCATCATCAGGAGTACGGATAAAATGCTTGAT
GGTCGGAAGAGGCATAAATTCCGTCAGCCAGTTTAGTCTGACCATCTCATCTGTAACATCATTGGCAACG
CTACCTTTGCCATGTTTCAGAAACAACTCTGGCGCATCGGGCTTCCCATACAATCGATAGATTGTCGCAC
CTGATTGCCCGACATTATCGCGAGCCCATTTATACCCATATAAATCAGCATCCATGTTGGAATTTAATCG
CGGCCTGGAGCAAGACGTTTCCCGTTGAATATGGCTCATAACACCCCTTGTATTACTGTTTATGTAAGCA
GACAGTTTTATTGTTCATGATGATATATTTTTATCTTGTGCAATGTAACATCAGAGATTTTGAGACACAA
CGTGGCTTTGTTGAATAAATCGAACTTTTGCTGAGTTGAAGGATCAGCTCGAGTTACCAATGCTTAATCA
GTGAGGCACCTATCTCAGCGATCTGTCTATTTCGTTCATCCATAGTTGCCTGACTCCCCGTCGTGTAGAT
AACTACGATACGGGAGGGCTTACCATCTGGCCCCAGTGCTGCAATGATACCGCGAGACCCACGCTCACCG
GCTCCAGATTTATCAGCAATAAACCAGCCAGCCGGAAGGGCCGAGCGCAGAAGTGGTCCTGCAACTTTAT
CCGCCTCCATCCAGTCTATTAATTGTTGCCGGGAAGCTAGAGTAAGTAGTTCGCCAGTTAATAGTTTGCG
CAACGTTGTTGCCATTGCTACAGGCATCGTGGTGTCACGCTCGTCGTTTGGTATGGCTTCATTCAGCTCC
GGTTCCCAACGATCAAGGCGAGTTACATGATCCCCCATGTTGTGCAAAAAAGCGGTTAGCTCCTTCGGTC
CTCCGATCGTTGTCAGAAGTAAGTTGGCCGCAGTGTTATCACTCATGGTTATGGCAGCACTGCATAATTC
TCTTACTGTCATGCCATCCGTAAGATGCTTTTCTGTGACTGGTGAGTACTCAACCAAGTCATTCTGAGAA
TAGTGTATGCGGCGACCGAGTTGCTCTTGCCCGGCGTCAATACGGGATAATACCGCGCCACATAGCAGAA
CTTTAAAAGTGCTCATCATTGGAAAACGTTCTTCGGGGCGAAAACTCTCAAGGATCTTACCGCTGTTGAG
ATCCAGTTCGATGTAACCCACTCGTGCACCCAACTGATCTTCAGCATCTTTTACTTTCACCAGCGTTTCT
GGGTGAGCAAAAACAGGAAGGCAAAATGCCGCAAAAAAGGGAATAAGGGCGACACGGAAATGTTGAATAC
TCATACTCTTCCTTTTTCAATATTATTGAAGCATTTATCAGGGTTATTGTCTCATGAGCGGATACATATT
TGAATGTATTTAGAAAAATAAACAAATAGGGGTTCCGCGCACATTTCCCCGAAAAGTGCCACCTGACGTC
TAAGAAACCATTATTATCATGACATTAACCTATAAAAATAGGCGTATCACGAGGCAGAATTTCAGATAAA
AAAAATCCTTAGCTTTCGCTAAGGATGATTTCTG
Features (pLannotate 1.2.2; 16 found; start..end, strand, type, name):
      1..22      +  misc_feature   BioBrick prefix: BioBrick prefix for parts that do not start with "ATG"
     34..61      -  terminator     T7Te terminator: phage T7 early transcription terminator
     77..148     -  terminator     rrnB T1 terminator: transcription terminator T1 from the E. coli rrnB gene
    252..271     -  promoter       H1-2O2 promoter (fragment): doxycycline-inducible variant of the human H1 RNA promoter (Henriksen et al., 2007)
    277..295     -  protein_bind   tet operator: tetO; bacterial operator O2 for the tetR and tetA genes tetracycline repressor TetR
    334..350     +  protein_bind   lac operator: The lac repressor binds to the lac operator to inhibit transcription in E. coli. This inhibition can be relieved by adding lactose or isopropyl-β-D-thiogalactopyranoside (IPTG). lac repressor encoded by lacI
    424..1134    +  CDS            hfriFP: hfriFP is a fluorescent protein published in 2013, derived from Herbaspirillum frisingense.
   1157..1228    +  terminator     rrnB T1 terminator: transcription terminator T1 from the E. coli rrnB gene
   1244..1271    +  terminator     T7Te terminator: phage T7 early transcription terminator
   1278..1298    +  misc_feature   BioBrick suffix: universal suffix for all parts
   1299..1358    +  terminator     his operon terminator: This putative transcriptin terminator from the E. coli his operon has a 2-bp deletion introduced during synthesis. Its efficiency has not been determined.
   1553..2141    -  rep_origin     ori: high-copy-number ColE1/pMB1/pBR322/pUC origin of replication
   2374..3189    -  CDS            KanR: aminoglycoside phosphotransferase; aph(3')-Ia; confers resistance to kanamycin in bacteria or G418 (Geneticin®) in eukaryotes
   3344..4204    -  CDS            AmpR: β-lactamase; bla; confers resistance to ampicillin, carbenicillin, and related antibiotics
   4205..4309    -  promoter       AmpR promoter: bla
   4399..4442    -  terminator     bacterial terminator: putative bacterial transcription terminator
