[The description below was written by a language model from this plasmid's Addgene catalogue record and pLannotate feature annotations shown in this document.]
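Description:
pRAJ22 is a 4,444 bp high-copy bacterial expression plasmid for synthetic biology work in E. coli. It is built on the pSTC0 backbone, part of which derives from the BioBrick vector pSB1AK3. It replicates from a ColE1/pUC-type origin and carries two selectable markers, a β-lactamase gene with its own promoter (ampicillin resistance) and an aph(3')-Ia aminoglycoside phosphotransferase (kanamycin resistance). The payload sits between a BioBrick prefix and suffix and was inserted as an EcoRI/SpeI fragment. Additional terminators flank the cloning region and insulate it from backbone transcription.

The insert, called the "RAJ22 system", is one of a set of computationally designed small-RNA riboregulator circuits. The catalogue lists two promoters, PLlacO-1 and PLtetO-1, and the feature table is consistent with a divergent arrangement. A tet operator lies on the reverse strand, followed about 100 bp further on by rrnB T1 and T7Te terminators. That leaves room for a short unannotated transcript, presumably the regulatory small RNA, although the record does not annotate it. A lac operator on the forward strand precedes a roughly 710 bp fluorescent protein reading frame with its own rrnB T1/T7Te terminator pair. The automated annotation names this frame hfriFP, and its true identity is not confirmed by the catalogue fields. The short hit to a human H1-2O2 promoter is most likely just a second tetO-like match within PLtetO-1.

In hosts expressing LacI and TetR, the two transcription units should be independently inducible with IPTG and a tetracycline analogue. This would allow the effect of the small RNA on translation of the reporter mRNA to be read out as fluorescence.
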