Addgene plasmid #39251: pRAJ22
Depositing lab: Alfonso Jaramillo. Depositing organization: Institute of System and Synthetic Biology, iSSB. Publication: De novo automated design of small RNA circuits for engineering synthetic riboregulation in living cells. Rodrigo G, Landrain TE, Jaramillo A. Proc Natl Acad Sci U S A. 2012 Sep 18;109(38):15271-6. Epub 2012 Sep 4. 10.1073/pnas.1203831109 PubMed 22949707.
Backbone
  Vector backbone: pSTC0
  Backbone manufacturer: Jaramillo Lab
  Backbone size w/o insert (bp): 4042
  Total vector size (bp): 4444
  Vector type: Bacterial Expression, Synthetic Biology
Growth in bacteria
  Bacterial resistance: Ampicillin and Kanamycin, 100 & 50 μg/mL
  Growth temperature: 37°C
  Growth strain: DH5alpha
  Copy number: High Copy
Gene/Insert
  Gene/Insert name: RAJ22 system
  Promoter: pLlacO-1+pLtetO-1
  Cloning method: Restriction Enzyme; 5′ cloning site EcoRI (not destroyed); 3′ cloning site SpeI (destroyed during cloning)
  Sequencing primers: 5′ tgccacctgacgtctaagaa; 3′ attaccgcctttgagtgagc
Resource information
  A portion of this plasmid was derived from a plasmid made by: http://partsregistry.org/Part:pSB1AK3
Terms and licenses: Academic/Nonprofit Terms; Industry Terms: Not Available to Industry
How to cite: pRAJ22 was a gift from Alfonso Jaramillo (Addgene plasmid # 39251 ; http://n2t.net/addgene:39251 ; RRID:Addgene_39251)
