>Addgene plasmid #39251 | pRAJ22 | addgene partial sequence | sequence record 52407 | GFPfusionREV 5'-CTCCACTGACAGAAAATTTG-3'
AATTGGGACAACTCCAGTGAAAAGTTCTTCTCCTTTACGGCTAGTCATTAAACTTATCTCCTCTTTAACG
TGTGGGCCAAAGAAGAAACAAGTTGACGGCGTGCTCAGTATCTTGTTATCCGCTCACAATGTCAATGTTA
TCCGCTCACATTTATGCTAGCATGCATTCCCTATCAGTGATAGAGATTGACATCCCTATCAGTGATAGAG
ATACTGAGCACGACGTGTTAGCGGGCCAAAGATTGCTAGTTGACGGCTGATGCTTGAGTATGATAGTAGT
TTATACTCAGGTGTACTAAGCCTAGGCCAGGCATCAAATAAAACGAAAGGCTCAGTCGAAAGACTGGGCC
TTTCGTTTTATCTGTTGTTTGTCGGTGAACGCTCTCTACTAGAGTCACACTGGCTCACCTTCGGGTGGGC
CTTTCTGCGTTTATAGCTAGCTCTAGAAGCGGCCGCGAATTCCAGAAATCATCCTTAGCGAAAGCTAAGG
ATTTTTTTTATCTGAAATTCTGCCTCGTGATACGCCTATTTTTATAGGTTAATGTCATGATAATAATGGT
TTCTTAGACGTCAGGTGGCACTTTTCGGGGAAATGTGCGCGGAACCCCTATTTGTTTATTTTTCTAAATA
CATTCAAATATGTATCCGCTCATGAGACAATAACCCTGATAAATGCTTCAATAATATTGAAAAAGGAAGA
GTATGAGTATTCAACATTTCCGTGTCGCCCTTATTCCCTTTTTTGCGGCATTTTGCCTTCCTGTTTTTGC
TCACCCAGAAACGCTGGTGAAAGTAAAAGATGCTGAAGATCAGTTGGGTGCACGAGTGGGTTACATCGAA
CTGGATCTCAACAGCGGTAAGATCCTTGAGAGTT
